>Addgene plasmid #147071 | pAc5.1B-lambdaN-HA-DmGrowl_O | depositor full sequence | sequence record 289518 | Full Sequence
CTTCAAGGAATTAATTCTATATTCTAAAAACACAAATGATACTTCTAAAAAAAATCATGAATGGCATCAA
CTCTGAATCAAATCTTTGCAGATGCACCTACTTCTCATTTCCACTGTCACATCATTTTTCCAGATCTCGC
TGCCTGTTATGTGGCCCACAAACCAAGACACGTTTTATGGCCATTAAAGCTGGCTGATCGTCGCCAAACA
CCAAATACATATCAATATGTACATTCGAGAAAGAAGCGATCAAAGAAGCGTCTTCGGGCGAGTAGGAGAA
TGCGGAGGAGAAGGAGAACGAGCTGATCTAGTATCTCTCCACAATCCAATGCCAACTGACCAACTGGCCA
TATTCGGAGCAATTTGAAGCCAATTTCCATCGCCTGGCGATCGCTCCATTCTTGGCTATATGTTTTTCAC
CGTTCCCGGGGCCATTTTCAAAGACTCGTCGGTAAGATAAGATTGTGTCACTCGCTGTCTCTCTTCATTT
GTCGAAGAATGCTGAGGAATTTCGCGATGACGTCGGCGAGTATTTTGAAGAATGAGAATAATTTGTATTT
ATACGAAAATCAGTTAGTGGAATTTTCTACAAAAACATGTTATCTATAGATAATTTTGTTGCAAAATATG
TTGACTATGACAAAGATTGTATGTATATACCTTTAATGTATTCTCATTTTCTTATGTATTTATAATGGCA
ATGATGATACTGATGATATTTTAAGATGATGCCAGACCACAGGCTGATTTCTGCGTCTTTTGCCGAACGC
AGTGCATGTGCGGTTGTTGTTTTTTGGAATAGTTTCAATTTTCGGACTGTCCGCTTTGATTTCAGTTTCT
TGGCTTATTCAAAAAGCAAAGTAAAGCCAAAAAAGCGAGATGGCAATACCAAATGCGGCAAAACGGTAGT
GGAAGGAAAGGGGTGCGGGGCAGCGGAAGGAAGGGTGGGGCGGGGCGTGGCGGGGTCTGTGGCTGGGCGC
GACGTCACCGACGTTGGAGCCACTCCTTTGACCATGTGTGCGTGTGTGTATTATTCGTGTCTCGCCACTC
GCCGGTTGTTTTTTTCTTTTTATCTCGCTCTCTCTAGCGCCATCTCGTACGCATGCTCAACGCACCGCAT
GTTGCCGTGTCCTTTATGCGTCATTTTGGCTCGAAATAGGCAATTATTTAAACAAAGATTAGTCAACGAA
AACGCTAAAATAAATAAGTCTACAATATGGTTACTTATTGCCATGTGTGTGCAGCCAACGATAGCAACAA
AAGCAACAACACAGTGGCTTTCCCTCTTTCACTTTTTGTTTGCAAGCGCGTGCGAGCAAGACGGCACGAC
CGGCAAACGCAATTACGCTGACAAAGAGCAGACGAAGTTTTGGCCGAAAAACATCAAGGCGCCTGATACG
AATGCATTTGCAATAACAATTGCGATATTTAATATTGTTTATGAAGCTGTTTGACTTCAAAACACACAAA
AAAAAAAATAAAACAAATTATTTGAAAGAGAATTAGGAATCGGACAGCTTATCGTTACGGGCTAACAGCA
CACCGAGACGAAATAGCTTACCTGACGTCACAGCCTCTGGAAGAACTGCCGCCAAGCAGAGAGAGAGAGA
AAAAGAGGGAGAGCAGCTTAGACCGCATGTGCTTGTGTGTGAGGCGTCTCTCTCTTCGTCTCCTGTTTGC
GCAAACGCATAGACTGCACTGAGAAAATCGATTACCTATTTTTTATGAATGAATATTTGCACTATTACTA
TTCAAAACTATTAAGATAGCAATCACATTCAATAGCCAAATACTATACCACCTGAGCGATGCAACGAAAT
GATCAATTTGAGCAAAAATGCTGCATATTTAGGACGGCATCATTATAGAAATGCTTCTTGCTGTGTACTT
TTCTCTCGTCTGGCAGCTGTTTCGCCGTTATTGTTAAAACCGGCTTAAGTTAGGTGTGTTTTCTACGACT
AGTGATGCCCCTACTAGAAGATGTGTGTTGCACAAATGTCCCTGAATAACCAATTTGAAGTGCAGATAGC
AGTAAACGTAAGCTAATATGAATATTATTTAACTGTAATGTTTTAATATCGCTGGACATTACTAATAAAC
CCACTATAAACACATGTACATATGTATGTTTTGGCATACAATGAGTAGTTGGGGAAAAAATGTGTAAAAG
CACCGTGACCATCACAGCATAAAGATAACCAGCTGAAGTATCGAATATGAGTAACCCCCAAATTGAATCA
CATGCCGCAACTGATAGGACCCATGGAAGTACACTCTTCATGGCGATATACAAGACACACACAAGCACGA
ACACCCAGTTGCGGAGGAAATTCTCCGTAAATGAAAACCCAATCGGCGAACAATTCATACCCATATATGG
TAAAAGTTTTGAACGCGACTTGAGAGCGGAGAGCATTGCGGCTGATAAGGTTTTAGCGCTAAGCGGGCTT
TATAAAACGGGCTGCGGGACCAGTTTTCATATCACTACCGTTTGAGTTCTTGTGCTGTGTGGATACTCCT
CCCGACACAAAGCCGCTCCATCAGCCAGCAGTCGTCTAATCCAGAGACCCCGGATCGGGGTACCAACATG
GACGCACAAACACGACGACGTGAGCGTCGCGCTGAGAAACAAGCTCAATGGAAAGCTGCAAACGGTGGAT
CTCCTCCACATATGGCTTACCCATACGATGTTCCAGATTACGCTCCTCCAAGCTTGATGGAGGACCAAAG
CAACGCAGCCCCCGCTGTCGCCGCGGAGAACGGCGGAAACACCGCGCAGGAGGTGTCTTCGACAACTCAG
CCCATAGAGCCCACAAAGCGCTCGCTGCGCGTGCAGACCTGGAAAAAGATCCAAGAGGGCAAGGTTGGCA
TTGGATTCAACAACATATTTAACCGAATTCCTTCGTTCGTGGGTGCCGATAAGGCTGCTGCCTTGTTTGC
CAATGAAGAGGAGTTCAAGAAAGCACAGCACATCAAGGTGAACATCGATCGCGTCTTGCATGAGTTTAAG
GAACTGGCATTGCTGGCCGACAAGTCCGTATACTTGCCCAGCACCCGCGAATCTTCTGCACTGTGCCTAA
AGGTAGATGTGCTGGCCGATGCCACCGAGGAGCAGAAAAAGGAGGCTCTGCGCGTTCAAGATATTCAAAA
GTTTCGCTCGGAAATTGGATTGGACAGCGGTCTGAAGCTGGACATCGTGGTTATTGGCTCTGTTGTAGTG
TCACGCGAGGGTTACCGCATTGGACGCGGAAATGGTTTCGCTGATCTGGACATCGGCCTCCTTATTGAAC
TGGGAGCCATTACACCGAAGACAATTATTGTCACAATCGTGCACGACATGCAGGTGGTGGACTCACTGCC
CCCGAATCTATTCCAGAAGTACGATACGCCAGTTGATATCATTGCAACACCCACAGAAATAATCAGGGTG
CCAAAGCGCTTGTCTTTCCCCAATGGCGTTTACTGGGAGCTGCTGTCCGAGCGCCGTCTAAAAATATTGC
CCGTGCTGCAGCAGCTTAAGGAAAGGGAGGAGAAGGCGGGAAAATCCATATCCCTCAAGGAGGAAGACAC
CGATGTGGAGCAACATCAAAACAACAGACGCCGCCGTGGGCCTGTGCGCCGGCGCATCCAACGAGGAAAC
CCAGGTCGCACCACTTCGCAGACTGACAACGAACAGCCGCAGGGCGAGACTGCTCAGAAACGCACTCCGC
GGCGCAAAGGTCGTTTCGTCAATCGCCGCAGACGTACAACTAAGTCTGAGGGCGATCAGTCTGGTGTGGA
AGCAGGTGCTAAAACTGATGATCGTAAGTTACCAGAGGCTGGCACTGATGAGCGTCGTTCAAAGAAGAAC
AAGAACAGTGATTTTTGCATTAAGTTGACAAATCTGTCTCGTGATATTCGCGTCAAGGACTTAAAGTCGG
AGCTCCGCAAACGCGAATGCACTCCGATGTCAATTTCTTGGAAGGGACACTTCGGAAAGTGTTTCCTGCA
CTTTGGAAACCGCAAGGGGGTTCCCAGTACCCAGGACGACATGGACAAGGTGTTGAAGTCTCTCAACGAT
CTCTCGCTCACCATTACCACTGGTGGCGAGACAGCCCCAGCTGCCGCCGCAGGGGAGGGCGGTGAGAAAG
CAGAGTCAGCTGAGACTGCAACGCCTGTGCAGACCAAGACTATTCTCGTCAACGTAGAACTGATCCAATT
TGGCGAGAAGAAAAGTGCTAGCTCCACTGGTGCCAATGCCGGTGCAGGCGAGGATGGAAAAGCAGACGCG
CAAAACGGAGGGGAGGCCGTAACTGTGGCAGGAGGCGACGTGGGTGGTGCACGCATCGAAGCTGTCGACA
CCACCACAGTATGAGCGGCCGCTCGAGTCTAGAGGGCCCGCGGTTCGAAGGTAAGCCTATCCCTAACCCT
CTCCTCGGTCTCGATTCTACGCGTACCGGTCATCATCACCATCACCATTGAGTTTAAACCCGCTGATCAG
CCTCGACTGTGCCTTCTAAGGCCTGAGCTCGCTGATCAGCCTCGATCGAGGATCCAGACATGATAAGATA
CATTGATGAGTTTGGACAAACCACAACTAGAATGCAGTGAAAAAAATGCTTTATTTGTGAAATTTGTGAT
GCTATTGCTTTATTTGTAACCATTATAAGCTGCAATAAACAAGTTAACAACAACAATTGCATTCATTTTA
TGTTTCAGGTTCAGGGGGAGGTGTGGGAGGTTTTTTAAAGCAAGTAAAACCTCTACAAATGTGGTATGGC
TGATTATGATCAGTCGACCGATGCCCTTGAGAGCCTTCAACCCAGTCAGCTCCTTCCGGTGGGCGCGGGG
CATGACTATCGTCGCCGCACTTATGACTGTCTTCTTTATCATGCAACTCGTAGGACAGGTGCCGGCAGCG
CTCTGGGTCATTTTCGGCGAGGACCGCTTTCGCTGGAGCGCGACGATGATCGGCCTGTCGCTTGCGGTAT
TCGGAATCTTGCACGCCCTCGCTCAAGCCTTCGTCACTGGTCCCGCCACCAAACGTTTCGGCGAGAAGCA
GGCCATTATCGCCGGCATGGCGGCCGACGCGCTGGGCTACGTCTTGCTGGCGTTCGCGACGCGAGGCTGG
ATGGCCTTCCCCATTATGATTCTTCTCGCTTCCGGCGGCATCGGGATGCCCGCGTTGCAGGCCATGCTGT
CCAGGCAGGTAGATGACGACCATCAGGGACAGCTTCAAGGATCGCTCGCGGCTCTTACCAGCCAGCAAAA
GGCCAGGAACCGTAAAAAGGCCGCGTTGCTGGCGTTTTTCCATAGGCTCCGCCCCCCTGACGAGCATCAC
AAAAATCGACGCTCAAGTCAGAGGTGGCGAAACCCGACAGGACTATAAAGATACCAGGCGTTTCCCCCTG
GAAGCTCCCTCGTGCGCTCTCCTGTTCCGACCCTGCCGCTTACCGGATACCTGTCCGCCTTTCTCCCTTC
GGGAAGCGTGGCGCTTTCTCAATGCTCACGCTGTAGGTATCTCAGTTCGGTGTAGGTCGTTCGCTCCAAG
CTGGGCTGTGTGCACGAACCCCCCGTTCAGCCCGACCGCTGCGCCTTATCCGGTAACTATCGTCTTGAGT
CCAACCCGGTAAGACACGACTTATCGCCACTGGCAGCAGCCACTGGTAACAGGATTAGCAGAGCGAGGTA
TGTAGGCGGTGCTACAGAGTTCTTGAAGTGGTGGCCTAACTACGGCTACACTAGAAGGACAGTATTTGGT
ATCTGCGCTCTGCTGAAGCCAGTTACCTTCGGAAAAAGAGTTGGTAGCTCTTGATCCGGCAAACAAACCA
CCGCTGGTAGCGGTGGTTTTTTTGTTTGCAAGCAGCAGATTACGCGCAGAAAAAAAGGATCTCAAGAAGA
TCCTTTGATCTTTTCTACGGGGTCTGACGCTCAGTGGAACGAAAACTCACGTTAAGGGATTTTGGTCATG
AGATTATCAAAAAGGATCTTCACCTAGATCCTTTTAAATTAAAAATGAAGTTTTAAATCAATCTAAAGTA
TATATGAGTAAACTTGGTCTGACAGTTACCAATGCTTAATCAGTGAGGCACCTATCTCAGCGATCTGTCT
ATTTCGTTCATCCATAGTTGCCTGACTCCCCGTCGTGTAGATAACTACGATACGGGAGGGCTTACCATCT
GGCCCCAGTGCTGCAATGATACCGCGAGACCCACGCTCACCGGCTCCAGATTTATCAGCAATAAACCAGC
CAGCCGGAAGGGCCGAGCGCAGAAGTGGTCCTGCAACTTTATCCGCCTCCATCCAGTCTATTAATTGTTG
CCGGGAAGCTAGAGTAAGTAGTTCGCCAGTTAATAGTTTGCGCAACGTTGTTGCCATTGCTGCAGGCATC
GTGGTGTCACGCTCGTCGTTTGGTATGGCTTCATTCAGCTCCGGTTCCCAACGATCAAGGCGAGTTACAT
GATCCCCCATGTTGTGCAAAAAAGCGGTTAGCTCCTTCGGTCCTCCGATCGTTGTCAGAAGTAAGTTGGC
CGCAGTGTTATCACTCATGGTTATGGCAGCACTGCATAATTCTCTTACTGTCATGCCATCCGTAAGATGC
TTTTCTGTGACTGGTGAGTACTCAACCAAGTCATTCTGAGAATAGTGTATGCGGCGACCGAGTTGCTCTT
GCCCGGCGTCAACACGGGATAATACCGCGCCACATAGCAGAACTTTAAAAGTGCTCATCATTGGAAAACG
TTCTTCGGGGCGAAAACTCTCAAGGATCTTACCGCTGTTGAGATCCAGTTCGATGTAACCCACTCGTGCA
CCCAACTGATCTTCAGCATCTTTTACTTTCACCAGCGTTTCTGGGTGAGCAAAAACAGGAAGGCAAAATG
CCGCAAAAAAGGGAATAAGGGCGACACGGAAATGTTGAATACTCATACTCTTCCTTTTTCAATATTATTG
AAGCATTTATCAGGGTTATTGTCTCATGAGCGGATACATATTTGAATGTATTTAGAAAAATAAACAAATA
GGGGTTCCGCGCACATTTCCCCGAAAAGTGCCACCTGACGTCTAAGAAACCATTATTATCATGACATTAA
CCTATAAAAATAGGCGTATCACGAGGCCCTTTCGT
Features (pLannotate 1.2.2; 10 found; start..end, strand, type, name):
     56..2568    +  promoter       Ac5 promoter: Drosophila melanogaster actin 5C promoter
   2588..2653    +  CDS            N (fragment): REGN_LAMBD - Experimental evidence at protein level: Swiss-Prot protein existence level 1. Plays a role as a transcriptional antitermination factor that allows the virus to initiate its lytic phase. Activates expression of the delayed viral early genes by modifying host RNA polymerase (RNAP) into a form that is resistant to termination signals. This antitermination function requires the host NusA protein which serves to stabilize the interaction between antitermination protein N and host RNA polymerase. From Escherichia phage lambda (Bacteriophage lambda).
   2678..2704    +  CDS            3xHA (fragment): three tandem HA epitope tags
   4390..4431    +  CDS            V5 tag: epitope tag from simian virus 5
   4531..4665    -  polyA_signal   SV40 poly(A) signal: SV40 polyadenylation signal
   4688..4772    -  CDS            large T antigen (fragment): large T antigen from SV40 (simian virus 40)
   4773..5243    +  CDS            TcR (fragment): tetracycline efflux protein; tet; confers resistance to tetracycline
   5287..5875    -  rep_origin     ori: high-copy-number ColE1/pMB1/pBR322/pUC origin of replication
   6046..6906    -  CDS            AmpR: β-lactamase; bla; confers resistance to ampicillin, carbenicillin, and related antibiotics
   6907..7011    -  promoter       AmpR promoter: bla
