[The description below was written by a language model from this plasmid's Addgene catalogue record and pLannotate feature annotations shown in this document.]
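Description:
pAc5.1B-lambdaN-HA-DmGrowl_O is an insect-cell expression plasmid of about 7.1 kb. The catalogue lists the backbone as unknown, but the name and features point to a pAc5.1-type vector. It is propagated in E. coli through a ColE1/pUC-type origin and selected with ampicillin via the β-lactamase gene and its bla promoter. The repository entry lists it as low copy, although the annotated origin is described as a high-copy type. A fragment of a tetracycline resistance gene and a short SV40 large T antigen fragment are also detected. Both appear to be non-functional backbone remnants.

Expression is driven by the constitutive Drosophila melanogaster actin 5C (Ac5) promoter and terminated by an SV40 polyadenylation signal, which the table annotates on the reverse strand. Immediately downstream of the promoter lies a short fragment of the bacteriophage lambda N protein, the lambdaN peptide, which binds boxB RNA hairpins. It is followed by an HA epitope, annotated as a partial 3xHA match consistent with a single copy. The unannotated region after these tags presumably holds the insert, the D. melanogaster Growl open reading frame (gene lost, CG14648), which the depositor notes was taken from transcript variant A. A vector-derived V5 tag lies downstream of this region. The record does not say whether V5 is in frame with the insert or separated from it by a stop codon.

The stated purpose is simply insect expression of DmGrowl. The lambdaN-HA fusion is the architecture typically used in tethering assays in Drosophila cells, where the protein is recruited to a boxB-containing reporter mRNA to test its effect on translation or stability, with HA allowing detection. The depositor sequence may be theoretical or only partly verified.
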