Addgene plasmid #147071: pAc5.1B-lambdaN-HA-DmGrowl_O
Purpose: Insect Expression of DmGrowl
Depositing lab: Elisa Izaurralde. Depositing organization: Max Planck Institute for Developmental Biology.
Backbone
  Vector backbone: Unknown
  Vector type: Insect Expression
Growth in bacteria
  Bacterial resistance: Ampicillin, 100 μg/mL
  Growth temperature: 37°C
  Growth strain: DH5alpha
  Copy number: Low Copy
Gene/Insert
  Gene/Insert name: DmGrowl
  Species: D. melanogaster (fly)
  Entrez Gene: lost (a.k.a. Dmel_CG14648, CG14648, Dmel\CG14648, Growl, anon-WO0118547.126, growl, nev)
  Cloning method: Unknown
Terms and licenses: Academic/Nonprofit Terms; Industry Terms: Not Available to Industry
Depositor comments: ORF extracted from variant A NCBI: NM_141209.2 Plasmids from this collection were made available to the research community and donated after the lab closed. Please note that the sequence provided by the depositing laboratory may be theoretical/predicted or based on Sanger sequencing results. There may be discrepancies between sequencing results obtained by Addgene and the depositor sequence. If an Addgene verified sequence is not available, please contact before placing your order to request that our lab fully sequence the plasmid.
How to cite: pAc5.1B-lambdaN-HA-DmGrowl_O was a gift from Elisa Izaurralde (Addgene plasmid # 147071 ; http://n2t.net/addgene:147071 ; RRID:Addgene_147071)
